Addgene plasmid #119935: Myc-PCDHGC5
Purpose: Protocadherin gammaC5 expression (Myc-tag is at the linker between EC1 and EC2 extracellular cadherin repeats)
Depositing lab: Angel de Blas. Publication: Molecular and functional interaction between protocadherin-gammaC5 and GABAA receptors. Li Y, Xiao H, Chiou TT, Jin H, Bonhomme B, Miralles CP, Pinal N, Ali R, Chen WV, Maniatis T, De Blas AL. J Neurosci. 2012 Aug 22;32(34):11780-97. doi: 10.1523/JNEUROSCI.0969-12.2012. PubMed 22915120.
Backbone
  Vector backbone: pCDNA3.1(+)
  Vector type: Mammalian Expression
Growth in bacteria
  Bacterial resistance: Ampicillin, 100 μg/mL
  Growth temperature: 37°C
  Growth strain: DH5alpha
  Copy number: High Copy
Gene/Insert
  Gene/Insert name: PCDHGC5
  Species: R. norvegicus (rat)
  Entrez Gene: Pcdhgc5
  Tag / fusion protein: 9E10 cMyc epitope (EQKLISEEDL) was inserted between amino acids 103 and 104 of mature protein (after signal peptide cleavage) (N terminal on insert)
  Cloning method: Restriction Enzyme; 5′ cloning site NheI (unknown if destroyed); 3′ cloning site EcoRI (unknown if destroyed)
  Sequencing primers: 5′ unknown
Resource information
  A portion of this plasmid was derived from a plasmid made by: Insert was originally cloned in Angel de Blas's lab.
Terms and licenses: Academic/Nonprofit Terms; Industry Terms: Not Available to Industry
How to cite: Myc-PCDHGC5 was a gift from Angel de Blas (Addgene plasmid # 119935 ; http://n2t.net/addgene:119935 ; RRID:Addgene_119935)
