[The description below was written by a language model from this plasmid's Addgene catalogue record and pLannotate feature annotations shown in this document.]
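Description:
Myc-PCDHGC5 is a mammalian expression plasmid built on the pcDNA3.1(+) backbone that encodes rat protocadherin gammaC5 (Pcdhgc5) carrying an internal Myc epitope. The insert was cloned between the NheI and EcoRI sites and sits downstream of the human cytomegalovirus immediate early enhancer and promoter, with a bovine growth hormone polyadenylation signal terminating the transcript. A T7 promoter lies just upstream of the insert and could support in vitro transcription. The 9E10 c-Myc epitope is not placed at a terminus. It is inserted between residues 103 and 104 of the mature protein (numbered after signal peptide cleavage), in the linker between the EC1 and EC2 extracellular cadherin repeats, so the tag should be displayed on the extracellular side of the membrane protein. The automated annotation labels the roughly 2.8 kb open reading frame as human PCDHGA4. This most likely reflects a homology match within the clustered gamma-protocadherin family, whose members share constant-region sequence, rather than the true identity of the insert, which the catalogue gives as rat PCDHGC5.

In bacteria the plasmid is maintained through a high-copy ColE1/pUC-type origin and selected with ampicillin via the β-lactamase gene. An f1 origin is also present. For mammalian cells, an SV40 early promoter drives a neomycin phosphotransferase gene followed by an SV40 polyadenylation signal, which allows G418 selection of stable transfectants. Several small annotated fragments (HIV-1 LTR, ble, lacI, bom) appear to be incidental backbone matches rather than functional elements. The construct is intended for expressing epitope-tagged protocadherin gammaC5 in transfected cells, and the associated work concerns the interaction of this protein with GABAA receptors.
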