Features (pLannotate 1.2.2; 20 found; start..end, strand, type, name):
      1..380     +  enhancer       CMV enhancer: human cytomegalovirus immediate early enhancer
    381..584     +  promoter       CMV promoter: human cytomegalovirus (CMV) immediate early promoter
    580..613     +  LTR            5' LTR (truncated) (fragment): truncated 5' long terminal repeat (LTR) from HIV-1
    629..647     +  promoter       T7 promoter: promoter for bacteriophage T7 RNA polymerase
    763..3537    +  CDS            PCDHGA4: PCDG4_HUMAN - Experimental evidence at protein level: Swiss-Prot protein existence level 1. Potential calcium-dependent cell-adhesion protein. May be involved in the establishment and maintenance of specific neuronal connections in the brain. From Homo sapiens (Human).
   3620..3844    +  polyA_signal   bGH poly(A) signal: bovine growth hormone polyadenylation signal
   3848..3869    +  promoter       SV40 promoter (fragment): SV40 enhancer and early promoter
   3890..4318    +  rep_origin     f1 ori (sequence partly withheld): f1 bacteriophage origin of replication; arrow indicates direction of (+) strand synthesis
   4332..4661    +  promoter       SV40 promoter: SV40 enhancer and early promoter
   4728..5519    +  CDS            neo: KKA2_KLEPN - Also known as kan, nptII. Experimental evidence at protein level: Swiss-Prot protein existence level 1. Resistance to kanamycin, neomycin, paromomycin, ribostamycin, butirosin and gentamicin B. From Klebsiella pneumoniae.
   5543..5701    +  CDS            ble (fragment): BLE_KLEPN - Experimental evidence at protein level: Swiss-Prot protein existence level 1. Binding protein with a strong affinity to the bleomycin family of antibiotics. Binds to CL990; an antimitotic-antibiotic compound. From Klebsiella pneumoniae.
   5696..5817    +  polyA_signal   SV40 poly(A) signal: SV40 polyadenylation signal
   5890..5906    -  protein_bind   lac operator: The lac repressor binds to the lac operator to inhibit transcription in E. coli. This inhibition can be relieved by adding lactose or isopropyl-β-D-thiogalactopyranoside (IPTG). lac repressor encoded by lacI
   5914..5944    -  promoter       lac promoter: promoter for the E. coli lac operon
   5959..5980    -  protein_bind   CAP binding site: CAP binding activates transcription in the presence of cAMP. E. coli catabolite activator protein
   5993..6085    -  CDS            lacI (fragment): lac repressor; lacI; The lac repressor binds to the lac operator to inhibit transcription in E. coli. This inhibition can be relieved by adding lactose or isopropyl-β-D-thiogalactopyranoside (IPTG).
   6268..6856    -  rep_origin     ori: high-copy-number ColE1/pMB1/pBR322/pUC origin of replication
   7027..7887    -  CDS            AmpR: β-lactamase; bla; confers resistance to ampicillin, carbenicillin, and related antibiotics
   7888..7992    -  promoter       AmpR promoter: bla
   8051..8103    -  misc_feature   bom (fragment): basis of mobility region from pBR322
>Addgene plasmid #119935 | Myc-PCDHGC5 | addgene full sequence | sequence record 237614 | Addgene NGS Result
GACATTGATTATTGACTAGTTATTAATAGTAATCAATTACGGGGTCATTAGTTCATAGCCCATATATGGA
GTTCCGCGTTACATAACTTACGGTAAATGGCCCGCCTGGCTGACCGCCCAACGACCCCCGCCCATTGACG
TCAATAATGACGTATGTTCCCATAGTAACGCCAATAGGGACTTTCCATTGACGTCAATGGGTGGAGTATT
TACGGTAAACTGCCCACTTGGCAGTACATCAAGTGTATCATATGCCAAGTACGCCCCCTATTGACGTCAA
TGACGGTAAATGGCCCGCCTGGCATTATGCCCAGTACATGACCTTATGGGACTTTCCTACTTGGCAGTAC
ATCTACGTATTAGTCATCGCTATTACCATGGTGATGCGGTTTTGGCAGTACATCAATGGGCGTGGATAGC
GGTTTGACTCACGGGGATTTCCAAGTCTCCACCCCATTGACGTCAATGGGAGTTTGTTTTGGCACCAAAA
TCAACGGGACTTTCCAAAATGTCGTAACAACTCCGCCCCATTGACGCAAATGGGCGGTAGGCGTGTACGG
TGGGAGGTCTATATAAGCAGAGCTCTCTGGCTAACTAGAGAACCCACTGCTTACTGGCTTATCGAAATTA
ATACGACTCACTATAGGGAGACCCAAGCTGGCTAGCTAGACCGCCATGGGGCCTATGGCATCACCACAGG
TCACTGGTAAACGGCAAGTGCTGTATATGTTGTCCTTGTGCTGCTGTGGCTGGGTGTCTGGGCAGCTTCG
TTATTCAGTGGTGGAGGAATCAGAGCCGGGGACTTTGGTGGGGAACGTTGCTCAAGATCTGGGCTTAAAG
GTGGCAGATCTGTTGAGTCGCAGGCTGAGACTGGGCTCTGAGGAGAACGGGCGCTATTTTTCCCTGAGCT
TGATGAGTGGAGCTTTGGCAGTGAATCTAAAAATTGACCGAGAGAGCCTGTGTGGAGCCAGCACGAGCTG
CCTGCTGCCTGTACAGGTGGTAACCGAACACCCCCTGGAGCTCACCCGGGTAGAGGTAGAGATCCTAGAT
CTCAACGACAACTCTCCTAGCGAACAAAAACTAATATCAGAAGAAGACCTATTTGCCACTCCTGAGCGAG
AGATGCGCATCTCAGAATCAGCGGCACCTGGAGCCAGGTTCCCACTGGACAGTGCCCAAGACCCAGACGT
GGGCACCAATACTGTGAGCTTTTATACTCTAAGCCCCAGCAGTCACTTCTCTCTGAATGTGAAGACCCTA
AAAGATGGGAAGCTCTTCCCAGAGCTAGTGCTAGAGCAGCAGCTAGACCGGGAAGCCCAGGCAAGGCATC
AGCTGGTACTCACTGCTGTGGATGGGGGAACCCCAGCCCGCTCAGGGACCAGCCTTATCTCTGTCATTGT
GCTGGACATCAATGATAATGCCCCAACCTTCCAGTCCTCAGTTCTACGTGTGGGACTCCCAGAGAACACA
CCCCCGGGGACCCTGCTGCTCCGTCTCAATGCCACTGATCCAGACGAGGGCACCAATGGCCAACTAGACT
ACTCTTTCGGAGACCATACATCTGAAGCAGTGAAGAATCTCTTTGGCCTGGATCCTAACACTGGAGCAAT
CCACGTATTGGGTCCGGTAGATTTTGAGGAATCAAATTTCTATGAAATTCATGCAAGAGCTCGAGACCAG
GGACAGCCAGCCATGGAGGGCCACTGTGTAATCCAGGTGGATGTAGGGGATGCTAACGACAATCCCCCTG
AGGTGCTGCTGGCATCTTTGGTCAACCCTGTCCTAGAGAGCACACCCGTGGGCACAGTTGTGGGGTTGTT
TAATGTGCGGGACCGAGACTCAGGTAGAAATGGTGAGGTGATCCTGGAGACAACTCCAAACCTGCCATTT
CAGATCAAGCCTTCCGAGAACCATTACTCACTGCTCACCAGCCAGCCTTTGGACCGAGAGGTCACATCCC
ATTACACCATCGACCTGCTGGCCAGTGATGCTGGATCACCTCCCCTGCATACACATCTCACCATCAGGCT
GAACATTTCAGATGTTAATGACAACGCACCCCATTTCACCCAACAGCTCTACACTGCTTATATCCCAGAA
AACCGGCCACCAGGCTCTCTCCTCTGTACTGTGGCTGCCTCTGATCCAGATGAGGGGGATAATGCCCGCC
TCACCTATTCTATTGTGGGAAGTCAAATTCAGGGAGCCCCAGCCTCCTCCTTCGTGTATGTCAACCCCGA
AGATGGACGAGTCTTTGCCCAGCGGACCTTTGACTATGAATTACTGCAGATGCTGCAGATTGTGGTGGGG
GTCCGAGATTCCGGCTCTCCCCGACTGTATGCTAACACATCTCTCCATGTGTTTGTCCTTGATCAGAACG
ATAACGCCCCAACTGTACTGCACCCACGATCTGGCAGGGAGTTCTCAGCCCCTCAGCGTCTCCCCCGATC
TGCTCCTCCTGGTTCTCTGGTCACCAAGGTGACAGCTGTGGATGCTGATGCTGGTCACAATGCATGGCTC
TCTTACTCTCTATTACCTCAGTCCACAGCCCCTGGACTGTTCCTCGTATCTACACACACTGGTGAGGTGC
GCACAGCCCGGGCCTTATTGGAGGACGACTCTGATACCCAACAGGTGGTGGTCCTGGTGAGGGACAATGG
TGACCCTTCACTATCCTCCACAGCAACAGTATTGCTGGTTCTGGAGGACGAGGATGCAGAGGAAATGCCC
AAATCCAGCGACTTCCTCACACACCCTCCCGAGCGGTCAGACCTCACCCTTTATCTTATTGTGGCGCTGG
CAGCTGTCAGTCTCTTATCCCTAGTTACCTTCACTTTCATGTCAGCTAAGTGTCTGCGGAGGCATGAAGA
TAGGGACCGGGGTGGGGGCCAGTGCTGCAGGGGCCAGGACTCGCCCTCCAGGGAGTTCTATAAACAGTCC
AGTCCCAACCTTCAGGTCAGCTCAGATGGCACTCTAAAGTACATGGAGGTGACCCTGCGGCCCACAGATT
CTCAGAGCCATTGCTACAGGACGTGCTTTTCTCCAGCCTCCGATGGCAGTGACTTCACTTTCCTCAGGCC
CCTCAGCGTTCAGCAGCCCTCAGCCTTGGCGCTGGAGCCCGAGGCCTTGCGTTCCCGGTCTAGTACGCTG
CGGGAGCGGAGCCAGCAAGCCCCGCCCAACACTGACTGGCGTTTCTCTCAAGCCCAGAGACCCGGCACGA
GCGGATCCCAAAATGGGGATGAAACCGGCACCTGGCCCAACAACCAGTTCGATACAGAGATGCTGCAAGC
CATGATCTTGGCCTCTGCCAGTGAAGCCGCTGATGGGAGCTCCACTCTGGGAGGGGGCACTGGCACTATG
GGTTTGAGTGCTCGATATGGACCCCAGTTTACCCTGCAGCACGTGCCTGACTACCGCCAGAACGTGTACA
TCCCTGGCAGCAATGCCACACTGACCAACGCAGCTGGCAAACGAGATGGCAAGGCTCCGGCAGGCGGCAA
TGGCAACAAGAAGAAGTCGGGCAAGAAAGAGAAGAAGTAACCGGAATTCTGCAGATATCCAGCACAGTGG
CGGCCGCTCGAGTCTAGAGGGCCCGTTTAAACCCGCTGATCAGCCTCGACTGTGCCTTCTAGTTGCCAGC
CATCTGTTGTTTGCCCCTCCCCCGTGCCTTCCTTGACCCTGGAAGGTGCCACTCCCACTGTCCTTTCCTA
ATAAAATGAGGAAATTGCATCGCATTGTCTGAGTAGGTGTCATTCTATTCTGGGGGGTGGGGTGGGGCAG
GACAGCAAGGGGGAGGATTGGGAAGACAATAGCAGGCATGCTGGGGATGCGGTGGGCTCTATGGCTTCTG
AGGCGGAAAGAACCAGCTGGGGCTCTAGGGGGTATCCCC
[124 nt withheld, positions 3890-4013]
C
[91 nt withheld, positions 4015-4105]
A
[49 nt withheld, positions 4107-4155]
CCTTTGACGTTGGAGTCCACGTTCTTT
[37 nt withheld, positions 4183-4219]
ACCCTATCTCGGTCTATTCTTTTGATTTATAAGGGATTTTGCCGATTTCGGCCTATTGGTTAAAAAATGA
GCTGATTTAACAAAAATTTAACGCGAATTAATTCTGTGGAATGTGTGTCAGTTAGGGTGTGGAAAGTCCC
CAGGCTCCCCAGCAGGCAGAAGTATGCAAAGCATGCATCTCAATTAGTCAGCAACCAGGTGTGGAAAGTC
CCCAGGCTCCCCAGCAGGCAGAAGTATGCAAAGCATGCATCTCAATTAGTCAGCAACCATAGTCCCGCCC
CTAACTCCGCCCATCCCGCCCCTAACTCCGCCCAGTTCCGCCCATTCTCCGCCCCATGGCTGACTAATTT
TTTTTATTTATGCAGAGGCCGAGGCCGCCTCTGCCTCTGAGCTATTCCAGAAGTAGTGAGGAGGCTTTTT
TGGAGGCCTAGGCTTTTGCAAAAAGCTCCCGGGAGCTTGTATATCCATTTTCGGATCTGATCAAGAGACA
GGATGAGGATCGTTTCGCATGATTGAACAAGATGGATTGCACGCAGGTTCTCCGGCCGCTTGGGTGGAGA
GGCTATTCGGCTATGACTGGGCACAACAGACAATCGGCTGCTCTGATGCCGCCGTGTTCCGGCTGTCAGC
GCAGGGGCGCCCGGTTCTTTTTGTCAAGACCGACCTGTCCGGTGCCCTGAATGAACTGCAGGACGAGGCA
GCGCGGCTATCGTGGCTGGCCACGACGGGCGTTCCTTGCGCAGCTGTGCTCGACGTTGTCACTGAAGCGG
GAAGGGACTGGCTGCTATTGGGCGAAGTGCCGGGGCAGGATCTCCTGTCATCTCACCTTGCTCCTGCCGA
GAAAGTATCCATCATGGCTGATGCAATGCGGCGGCTGCATACGCTTGATCCGGCTACCTGCCCATTCGAC
CACCAAGCGAAACATCGCATCGAGCGAGCACGTACTCGGATGGAAGCCGGTCTTGTCGATCAGGATGATC
TGGACGAAGAGCATCAGGGGCTCGCGCCAGCCGAACTGTTCGCCAGGCTCAAGGCGCGCATGCCCGACGG
CGAGGATCTCGTCGTGACCCATGGCGATGCCTGCTTGCCGAATATCATGGTGGAAAATGGCCGCTTTTCT
GGATTCATCGACTGTGGCCGGCTGGGTGTGGCGGACCGCTATCAGGACATAGCGTTGGCTACCCGTGATA
TTGCTGAAGAGCTTGGCGGCGAATGGGCTGACCGCTTCCTCGTGCTTTACGGTATCGCCGCTCCCGATTC
GCAGCGCATCGCCTTCTATCGCCTTCTTGACGAGTTCTTCTGAGCGGGACTCTGGGGTTCGAAATGACCG
ACCAAGCGACGCCCAACCTGCCATCACGAGATTTCGATTCCACCGCCGCCTTCTATGAAAGGTTGGGCTT
CGGAATCGTTTTCCGGGACGCCGGCTGGATGATCCTCCAGCGCGGGGATCTCATGCTGGAGTTCTTCGCC
CACCCCAACTTGTTTATTGCAGCTTATAATGGTTACAAATAAAGCAATAGCATCACAAATTTCACAAATA
AAGCATTTTTTTCACTGCATTCTAGTTGTGGTTTGTCCAAACTCATCAATGTATCTTATCATGTCTGTAT
ACCGTCGACCTCTAGCTAGAGCTTGGCGTAATCATGGTCATAGCTGTTTCCTGTGTGAAATTGTTATCCG
CTCACAATTCCACACAACATACGAGCCGGAAGCATAAAGTGTAAAGCCTGGGGTGCCTAATGAGTGAGCT
AACTCACATTAATTGCGTTGCGCTCACTGCCCGCTTTCCAGTCGGGAAACCTGTCGTGCCAGCTGCATTA
ATGAATCGGCCAACGCGCGGGGAGAGGCGGTTTGCGTATTGGGCGCTCTTCCGCTTCCTCGCTCACTGAC
TCGCTGCGCTCGGTCGTTCGGCTGCGGCGAGCGGTATCAGCTCACTCAAAGGCGGTAATACGGTTATCCA
CAGAATCAGGGGATAACGCAGGAAAGAACATGTGAGCAAAAGGCCAGCAAAAGGCCAGGAACCGTAAAAA
GGCCGCGTTGCTGGCGTTTTTCCATAGGCTCCGCCCCCCTGACGAGCATCACAAAAATCGACGCTCAAGT
CAGAGGTGGCGAAACCCGACAGGACTATAAAGATACCAGGCGTTTCCCCCTGGAAGCTCCCTCGTGCGCT
CTCCTGTTCCGACCCTGCCGCTTACCGGATACCTGTCCGCCTTTCTCCCTTCGGGAAGCGTGGCGCTTTC
TCATAGCTCACGCTGTAGGTATCTCAGTTCGGTGTAGGTCGTTCGCTCCAAGCTGGGCTGTGTGCACGAA
CCCCCCGTTCAGCCCGACCGCTGCGCCTTATCCGGTAACTATCGTCTTGAGTCCAACCCGGTAAGACACG
ACTTATCGCCACTGGCAGCAGCCACTGGTAACAGGATTAGCAGAGCGAGGTATGTAGGCGGTGCTACAGA
GTTCTTGAAGTGGTGGCCTAACTACGGCTACACTAGAAGAACAGTATTTGGTATCTGCGCTCTGCTGAAG
CCAGTTACCTTCGGAAAAAGAGTTGGTAGCTCTTGATCCGGCAAACAAACCACCGCTGGTAGCGGTGGTT
TTTTTGTTTGCAAGCAGCAGATTACGCGCAGAAAAAAAGGATCTCAAGAAGATCCTTTGATCTTTTCTAC
GGGGTCTGACGCTCAGTGGAACGAAAACTCACGTTAAGGGATTTTGGTCATGAGATTATCAAAAAGGATC
TTCACCTAGATCCTTTTAAATTAAAAATGAAGTTTTAAATCAATCTAAAGTATATATGAGTAAACTTGGT
CTGACAGTTACCAATGCTTAATCAGTGAGGCACCTATCTCAGCGATCTGTCTATTTCGTTCATCCATAGT
TGCCTGACTCCCCGTCGTGTAGATAACTACGATACGGGAGGGCTTACCATCTGGCCCCAGTGCTGCAATG
ATACCGCGAGACCCACGCTCACCGGCTCCAGATTTATCAGCAATAAACCAGCCAGCCGGAAGGGCCGAGC
GCAGAAGTGGTCCTGCAACTTTATCCGCCTCCATCCAGTCTATTAATTGTTGCCGGGAAGCTAGAGTAAG
TAGTTCGCCAGTTAATAGTTTGCGCAACGTTGTTGCCATTGCTACAGGCATCGTGGTGTCACGCTCGTCG
TTTGGTATGGCTTCATTCAGCTCCGGTTCCCAACGATCAAGGCGAGTTACATGATCCCCCATGTTGTGCA
AAAAAGCGGTTAGCTCCTTCGGTCCTCCGATCGTTGTCAGAAGTAAGTTGGCCGCAGTGTTATCACTCAT
GGTTATGGCAGCACTGCATAATTCTCTTACTGTCATGCCATCCGTAAGATGCTTTTCTGTGACTGGTGAG
TACTCAACCAAGTCATTCTGAGAATAGTGTATGCGGCGACCGAGTTGCTCTTGCCCGGCGTCAATACGGG
ATAATACCGCGCCACATAGCAGAACTTTAAAAGTGCTCATCATTGGAAAACGTTCTTCGGGGCGAAAACT
CTCAAGGATCTTACCGCTGTTGAGATCCAGTTCGATGTAACCCACTCGTGCACCCAACTGATCTTCAGCA
TCTTTTACTTTCACCAGCGTTTCTGGGTGAGCAAAAACAGGAAGGCAAAATGCCGCAAAAAAGGGAATAA
GGGCGACACGGAAATGTTGAATACTCATACTCTTCCTTTTTCAATATTATTGAAGCATTTATCAGGGTTA
TTGTCTCATGAGCGGATACATATTTGAATGTATTTAGAAAAATAAACAAATAGGGGTTCCGCGCACATTT
CCCCGAAAAGTGCCACCTGACGTCGACGGATCGGGAGATCTCCCGATCCCCTATGGTGCACTCTCAGTAC
AATCTGCTCTGATGCCGCATAGTTAAGCCAGTATCTGCTCCCTGCTTGTGTGTTGGAGGTCGCTGAGTAG
TGCGCGAGCAAAATTTAAGCTACAACAAGGCAAGGCTTGACCGACAATTGCATGAAGAATCTGCTTAGGG
TTAGGCGTTTTGCGCTGCTTCGCGATGTACGGGCCAGATATACGCGTT
